>Addgene plasmid #167678 | pRU52 | addgene full sequence | sequence record 331049 | Addgene NGS Result
AGTACTTTGATCCAACCCCTCCGCTGCTATAGTGCAGTCGGCTTCTGACGTTCAGTGCAGCCGTCTTCTG
AAAACGACATGTCGCACAAGTCCTAAGTTACGCGACAGGCTGCCGCCCTGCCCTTTTCCTGGCGTTTTCT
TGTCGCGTGTTTTAGTCGCATAAAGTAGAATACTTGCGACTAGAACCGGAGACATTACGCCATGAACAAG
AGCGCCGCCGCTGGCCTGCTGGGCTATGCCCGCGTCAGCACCGACGACCAGGACTTGACCAACCAACGGG
CCGAACTGCACGCGGCCGGCTGCACCAAGCTGTTTTCCGAGAAGATCACCGGCACCAGGCGCGACCGCCC
GGAGCTGGCCAGGATGCTTGACCACCTACGCCCTGGCGACGTTGTGACAGTGACCAGGCTAGACCGCCTG
GCCCGCAGCACCCGCGACCTACTGGACATTGCCGAGCGCATCCAGGAGGCCGGCGCGGGCCTGCGTAGCC
TGGCAGAGCCGTGGGCCGACACCACCACGCCGGCCGGCCGCATGGTGTTGACCGTGTTCGCCGGCATTGC
CGAGTTCGAGCGTTCCCTAATCATCGACCGCACCCGGAGCGGGCGCGAGGCCGCCAAGGCCCGAGGCGTG
AAGTTTGGCCCCCGCCCTACCCTCACCCCGGCACAGATCGCGCACGCCCGCGAGCTGATCGACCAGGAAG
GCCGCACCGTGAAAGAGGCGGCTGCACTGCTTGGCGTGCATCGCTCGACCCTGTACCGCGCACTTGAGCG
CAGCGAGGAAGTGACGCCCACCGAGGCCAGGCGGCGCGGTGCCTTCCGTGAGGACGCATTGACCGAGGCC
GACGCCCTGGCGGCCGCCGAGAATGAACGCCAAGAGGAACAAGCATGAAACCGCACCAGGACGGCCAGGA
CGAACCGTTTTTCATTACCGAAGAGATCGAGGCGGAGATGATCGCGGCCGGGTACGTGTTCGAGCCGCCC
GCGCACGTCTCAACCGTGCGGCTGCATGAAATCCTGGCCGGTTTGTCTGATGCCAAGCTGGCGGCCTGGC
CGGCCAGCTTGGCCGCTGAAGAAACCGAGCGCCGCCGTCTAAAAAGGTGATGTGTATTTGAGTAAAACAG
CTTGCGTCATGCGGTCGCTGCGTATATGATGCGATGAGTAAATAAACAAATACGCAAGGGGAACGCATGA
AGGTTATCGCTGTACTTAACCAGAAAGGCGGGTCAGGCAAGACGACCATCGCAACCCATCTAGCCCGCGC
CCTGCAACTCGCCGGGGCCGATGTTCTGTTAGTCGATTCCGATCCCCAGGGCAGTGCCCGCGATTGGGCG
GCCGTGCGGGAAGATCAACCGCTAACCGTTGTCGGCATCGACCGCCCGACGATTGACCGCGACGTGAAGG
CCATCGGCCGGCGCGACTTCGTAGTGATCGACGGAGCGCCCCAGGCGGCGGACTTGGCTGTGTCCGCGAT
CAAGGCAGCCGACTTCGTGCTGATTCCGGTGCAGCCAAGCCCTTACGACATATGGGCCACCGCCGACCTG
GTGGAGCTGGTTAAGCAGCGCATTGAGGTCACGGATGGAAGGCTACAAGCGGCCTTTGTCGTGTCGCGGG
CGATCAAAGGCACGCGCATCGGCGGTGAGGTTGCCGAGGCGCTGGCCGGGTACGAGCTGCCCATTCTTGA
GTCCCGTATCACGCAGCGCGTGAGCTACCCAGGCACTGCCGCCGCCGGCACAACCGTTCTTGAATCAGAA
CCCGAGGGCGACGCTGCCCGCGAGGTCCAGGCGCTGGCCGCTGAAATTAAATCAAAACTCATTTGAGTTA
ATGAGGTAAAGAGAAAATGAGCAAAAGCACAAACACGCTAAGTGCCGGCCGTCCGAGCGCACGCAGCAGC
AAGGCTGCAACGTTGGCCAGCCTGGCAGACACGCCAGCCATGAAGCGGGTCAACTTTCAGTTGCCGGCGG
AGGATCACACCAAGCTGAAGATGTACGCGGTACGCCAAGGCAAGACCATTACCGAGCTGCTATCTGAATA
CATCGCGCAGCTACCAGAGTAAATGAGCAAATGAATAAATGAGTAGATGAATTTTAGCGGCTAAAGGAGG
CGGCATGGAAAATCAAGAACAACCAGGCACCGACGCCGTGGAATGCCCCATGTGTGGAGGAACGGGCGGT
TGGCCAGGCGTAAGCGGCTGGGTTGTCTGCCGGCCCTGCAATGGCACTGGAACCCCCAAGCCCGAGGAAT
CGGCGTGAGCGGTCGCAAACCATCCGGCCCGGTACAAATCGGCGCGGCGCTGGGTGATGACCTGGTGGAG
AAGTTGAAGGCCGCGCAGGCCGCCCAGCGGCAACGCATCGAGGCAGAAGCACGCCCCGGTGAATCGTGGC
AAGCGGCCGCTGATCGAATCCGCAAAGAATCCCGGCAACCGCCGGCAGCCGGTGCGCCGTCGATTAGGAA
GCCGCCCAAGGGCGACGAGCAACCAGATTTTTTCGTTCCGATGCTCTATGACGTGGGCACCCGCGATAGT
CGCAGCATCATGGACGTGGCCGTTTTCCGTCTGTCGAAGCGTGACCGACGAGCTGGCGAGGTGATCCGCT
ACGAGCTTCCAGACGGGCACGTAGAGGTTTCCGCAGGGCCGGCCGGCATGGCCAGTGTGTGGGATTACGA
CCTGGTACTGATGGCGGTTTCCCATCTAACCGAATCCATGAACCGATACCGGGAAGGGAAGGGAGACAAG
CCCGGCCGCGTGTTCCGTCCACACGTTGCGGACGTACTCAAGTTCTGCCGGCGAGCCGATGGCGGAAAGC
AGAAAGACGACCTGGTAGAAACCTGCATTCGGTTAAACACCACGCACGTTGCCATGCAGCGTACGAAGAA
GGCCAAGAACGGCCGCCTGGTGACGGTATCCGAGGGTGAAGCCTTGATTAGCCGCTACAAGATCGTAAAG
AGCGAAACCGGGCGGCCGGAGTACATCGAGATCGAGCTAGCTGATTGGATGTACCGCGAGATCACAGAAG
GCAAGAACCCGGACGTGCTGACGGTTCACCCCGATTACTTTTTGATCGATCCCGGCATCGGCCGTTTTCT
CTACCGCCTGGCACGCCGCGCCGCAGGCAAGGCAGAAGCCAGATGGTTGTTCAAGACGATCTACGAACGC
AGTGGCAGCGCCGGAGAGTTCAAGAAGTTCTGTTTCACCGTGCGCAAGCTGATCGGGTCAAATGACCTGC
CGGAGTACGATTTGAAGGAGGAGGCGGGGCAGGCTGGCCCGATCCTAGTCATGCGCTACCGCAACCTGAT
CGAGGGCGAAGCATCCGCCGGTTCCTAATGTACGGAGCAGATGCTAGGGCAAATTGCCCTAGCAGGGGAA
AAAGGTCGAAAAGGTCTCTTTCCTGTGGATAGCACGTACATTGGGAACCCAAAGCCGTACATTGGGAACC
GGAACCCGTACATTGGGAACCCAAAGCCGTACATTGGGAACCGGTCACACATGTAAGTGACTGATATAAA
AGAGAAAAAAGGCGATTTTTCCGCCTAAAACTCTTTAAAACTTATTAAAACTCTTAAAACCCGCCTGGCC
TGTGCATAACTGTCTGGCCAGCGCACAGCCGAAGAGCTGCAAAAAGCGCCTACCCTTCGGTCGCTGCGCT
CCCTACGCCCCGCCGCTTCGCGTCGGCCTATCGCGGCCGCTGGCCGCTCAAAAATGGCTGGCCTACGGCC
AGGCAATCTACCAGGGCGCGGACAAGCCGCGCCGTCGCCACTCGACCGCCGGCGCCCACATCAAGGCACC
CTGCCTCGCGCGTTTCGGTGATGACGGTGAAAACCTCTGACACATGCAGCTCCCGGAGACGGTCACAGCT
TGTCTGTAAGCGGATGCCGGGAGCAGACAAGCCCGTCAGGGCGCGTCAGCGGGTGTTGGCGGGTGTCGGG
GCGCAGCCATGACCCAGTCACGTAGCGATAGCGGAGTGTATACTGGCTTAACTATGCGGCATCAGAGCAG
ATTGTACTGAGAGTGCACCATATGCGGTGTGAAATACCGCACAGATGCGTAAGGAGAAAATACCGCATCA
GGCGCTCTTCCGCTTCCTCGCTCACTGACTCGCTGCGCTCGGTCGTTCGGCTGCGGCGAGCGGTATCAGC
TCACTCAAAGGCGGTAATACGGTTATCCACAGAATCAGGGGATAACGCAGGAAAGAACATGTGAGCAAAA
GGCCAGCAAAAGGCCAGGAACCGTAAAAAGGCCGCGTTGCTGGCGTTTTTCCATAGGCTCCGCCCCCCTG
ACGAGCATCACAAAAATCGACGCTCAAGTCAGAGGTGGCGAAACCCGACAGGACTATAAAGATACCAGGC
GTTTCCCCCTGGAAGCTCCCTCGTGCGCTCTCCTGTTCCGACCCTGCCGCTTACCGGATACCTGTCCGCC
TTTCTCCCTTCGGGAAGCGTGGCGCTTTCTCATAGCTCACGCTGTAGGTATCTCAGTTCGGTGTAGGTCG
TTCGCTCCAAGCTGGGCTGTGTGCACGAACCCCCCGTTCAGCCCGACCGCTGCGCCTTATCCGGTAACTA
TCGTCTTGAGTCCAACCCGGTAAGACACGACTTATCGCCACTGGCAGCAGCCACTGGTAACAGGATTAGC
AGAGCGAGGTATGTAGGCGGTGCTACAGAGTTCTTGAAGTGGTGGCCTAACTACGGCTACACTAGAAGGA
CAGTATTTGGTATCTGCGCTCTGCTGAAGCCAGTTACCTTCGGAAAAAGAGTTGGTAGCTCTTGATCCGG
CAAACAAACCACCGCTGGTAGCGGTGGTTTTTTTGTTTGCAAGCAGCAGATTACGCGCAGAAAAAAAGGA
TCTCAAGAAGATCCTTTGATCTTTTCTACGGGGTCTGACGCTCAGTGGAACGAAAACTCACGTTAAGGGA
TTTTGGTCATGCATGATATATCTCCCAATTTGTGTAGGGCTTATTATGCACGCTTAAAAATAATAAAAGC
AGACTTGACCTGATAGTTTGGCTGTGAGCAATTATGTGCTTAGTGCATCTAACGCTTGAGTTAAGCCGCG
CCGCGAAGCGGCGTCGGCTTGAACGAATTTCTAGCTAGACATTATTTGCCGACTACCTTGGTGATCTCGC
CTTTCACGTAGTGGACAAATTCTTCCAACTGATCTGCGCGCGAGGCCAAGCGATCTTCTTCTTGTCCAAG
ATAAGCCTGTCTAGCTTCAAGTATGACGGGCTGATACTGGGCCGGCAGGCGCTCCATTGCCCAGTCGGCA
GCGACATCCTTCGGCGCGATTTTGCCGGTTACTGCGCTGTACCAAATGCGGGACAACGTAAGCACTACAT
TTCGCTCATCGCCAGCCCAGTCGGGCGGCGAGTTCCATAGCGTTAAGGTTTCATTTAGCGCCTCAAATAG
ATCCTGTTCAGGAACCGGATCAAAGAGTTCCTCCGCCGCTGGACCTACCAAGGCAACGCTATGTTCTCTT
GCTTTTGTCAGCAAGATAGCCAGATCAATGTCGATCGTGGCTGGCTCGAAGATACCTGCAAGAATGTCAT
TGCGCTGCCATTCTCCAAATTGCAGTTCGCGCTTAGCTGGATAACGCCACGGAATGATGTCGTCGTGCAC
AACAATGGTGACTTCTACAGCGCGGAGAATCTCGCTCTCTCCAGGGGAAGCCGAAGTTTCCAAAAGGTCG
TTGATCAAAGCTCGCCGCGTTGTTTCATCAAGCCTTACGGTCACCGTAACCAGCAAATCAATATCACTGT
GTGGCTTCAGGCCGCCATCCACTGCGGAGCCGTACAAATGTACGGCCAGCAACGTCGGTTCGAGATGGCG
CTCGATGACGCCAACTACCTCTGATAGTTGAGTCGATACTTCGGCGATCACCGCTTCCCCCATGATGTTT
AACTTTGTTTTAGGGCGACTGCCCTGCTGCGTAACATCGTTGCTGCTCCATAACATCAAACATCGACCCA
CGGCGTAACGCGCTTGCTGCTTGGATGCCCGAGGCATAGACTGTACCCCAAAAAAACAGTCATAACAAGC
CATGAAAACCGCCACTGCGCCGTTACCACCGCTGCGTTCGGTCAAGGTTCTGGACCAGTTGCGTGAGCGC
ATACGCTACTTGCATTACAGCTTACGAACCGAACAGGCTTATGTCCACTGGGTTCGTGCCCGAATTGATC
ACAGGCAGCAACGCTCTGTCATCGTTACAATCAACATGCTACCCTCCGCGAGATCATCCGTGTTTCAAAC
CCGGCAGCTTAGTTGCCGTTCTTCCGAATAGCATCGGTAACATGAGCAAAGTCTGCCGCCTTACAACGGC
TCTCCCGCTGACGCCGTCCCGGACTGATGGGCTGCCTGTATCGAGTGGTGATTTTGTGCCGAGCTGCCGG
TCGGGGAGCTGTTGGCTGGCTGGTGGCAGGATATATTGTGGTGTAAACAAATTGACGCTTAGACAACTTA
ATAACACATTGCGGACGTTTTTAATGTACTGAATTAACGCCGAATTGCTCTAGCCAATACGCAAACCGCC
TCTCCCCGCGCGTTGGCCGATTCATTAATGCAGCTGGCACGACAGGTTTCCCGACTGGAAAGCGGGCAGT
GAGCGCAACGCAATTAATGTGAGTTAGCTCACTCATTAGGCACCCCAGGCTTTACACTTTATGCTTCCGG
CTCGTATGTTGTGTGGAATTGTGAGCGGATAACAATTTCACACAGGAAACAGCTATGACATGATTACGAA
TTCAAAAATTACGGATATGAATATAGGCATATCCGTATCCGAATTATCCGTTTGACAGCTAGCAACGATT
GTACAATTGCTTCTTTAAAAAAGGAAGAAAGAAAGAAAGAAAAGAATCAACATCAGCGTTAACAAACGGC
CCCGTTACGGCCCAAACGGTCATATAGAGTAACGGCGTTAAGCGTTGAAAGACTCCTATCGAAATACGTA
ACCGCAAACGTGTCATAGTCAGATCCCCTCTTCCTTCACCGCCTCAAACACAAAAATAATCTTCTACAGC
CTATATATACAACCCCCCCTTCTATCTCTCCTTTCTCACAATTCATCATCTTTCTTTCTCTACCCCCAAT
TTTAAGAAATCCTCTCTTCTCCTCTTCATTTTCAAGGTAAATCTCTCTCTCTCTCTCTCTCTCTGTTATT
CCTTGTTTTAATTAGGTATGTATTATTGCTAGTTTGTTAATCTGCTTATCTTATGTATGCCTTATGTGAA
TATCTTTATCTTGTTCATCTCATCCGTTTAGAAGCTATAAATTTGTTGATTTGACTGTGTATCTACACGT
GGTTATGTTTATATCTAATCAGATATGAATTTCTTCATATTGTTGCGTTTGTGTGTACCAATCCGAAATC
GTTGATTTTTTTCATTTAATCGTGTAGCTAATTGTACGTATACATATGGATCTACGTATCAATTGTTCAT
CTGTTTGTGTTTGTATGTATACAGATCTGAAAACATCACTTCTCTCATCTGATTGTGTTGTTACATACAT
AGATATAGATCTGTTATATCATTTTTTTTATTAATTGTGTATATATATATGTGCATAGATCTGGATTACA
TGATTGTGATTATTTACATGATTTTGTTATTTACGTATGTATATATGTAGATCTGGACTTTTTGGAGTTG
TTGACTTGATTGTATTTGTGTGTGTATATGTGTGTTCTGATCTTGATATGTTATGTATGTGCAGCGAATT
CGGCGCGCCATGGATAAGAAGTACTCTATCGGACTCGATATCGGAACTAACTCTGTGGGATGGGCTGTGA
TCACCGATGAGTACAAGGTGCCATCTAAGAAGTTCAAGGTTCTCGGAAACACCGATAGGCACTCTATCAA
GAAAAACCTTATCGGTGCTCTCCTCTTCGATTCTGGTGAAACTGCTGAGGCTACCAGACTCAAGAGAACC
GCTAGAAGAAGGTACACCAGAAGAAAGAACAGGATCTGCTACCTCCAAGAGATCTTCTCTAACGAGATGG
CTAAAGTGGATGATTCATTCTTCCACAGGCTCGAAGAGTCATTCCTCGTGGAAGAAGATAAGAAGCACGA
GAGGCACCCTATCTTCGGAAACATCGTTGATGAGGTGGCATACCACGAGAAGTACCCTACTATCTACCAC
CTCAGAAAGAAGCTCGTTGATTCTACTGATAAGGCTGATCTCAGGCTCATCTACCTCGCTCTCGCTCACA
TGATCAAGTTCAGAGGACACTTCCTCATCGAGGGTGATCTCAACCCTGATAACTCTGATGTGGATAAGTT
GTTCATCCAGCTCGTGCAGACCTACAACCAGCTTTTCGAAGAGAACCCTATCAACGCTTCAGGTGTGGAT
GCTAAGGCTATCCTCTCTGCTAGGCTCTCTAAGTCAAGAAGGCTTGAGAACCTCATTGCTCAGCTCCCTG
GTGAGAAGAAGAACGGACTTTTCGGAAACTTGATCGCTCTCTCTCTCGGACTCACCCCTAACTTCAAGTC
TAACTTCGATCTCGCTGAGGATGCAAAGCTCCAGCTCTCAAAGGATACCTACGATGATGATCTCGATAAC
CTCCTCGCTCAGATCGGAGATCAGTACGCTGATTTGTTCCTCGCTGCTAAGAACCTCTCTGATGCTATCC
TCCTCAGTGATATCCTCAGAGTGAACACCGAGATCACCAAGGCTCCACTCTCAGCTTCTATGATCAAGAG
ATACGATGAGCACCACCAGGATCTCACACTTCTCAAGGCTCTTGTTAGACAGCAGCTCCCAGAGAAGTAC
AAAGAGATTTTCTTCGATCAGTCTAAGAACGGATACGCTGGTTACATCGATGGTGGTGCATCTCAAGAAG
AGTTCTACAAGTTCATCAAGCCTATCCTCGAGAAGATGGATGGAACCGAGGAACTCCTCGTGAAGCTCAA
TAGAGAGGATCTTCTCAGAAAGCAGAGGACCTTCGATAACGGATCTATCCCTCATCAGATCCACCTCGGA
GAGTTGCACGCTATCCTTAGAAGGCAAGAGGATTTCTACCCATTCCTCAAGGATAACAGGGAAAAGATTG
AGAAGATTCTCACCTTCAGAATCCCTTACTACGTGGGACCTCTCGCTAGAGGAAACTCAAGATTCGCTTG
GATGACCAGAAAGTCTGAGGAAACCATCACCCCTTGGAACTTCGAAGAGGTGGTGGATAAGGGTGCTAGT
GCTCAGTCTTTCATCGAGAGGATGACCAACTTCGATAAGAACCTTCCAAACGAGAAGGTGCTCCCTAAGC
ACTCTTTGCTCTACGAGTACTTCACCGTGTACAACGAGTTGACCAAGGTTAAGTACGTGACCGAGGGAAT
GAGGAAGCCTGCTTTTTTGTCAGGTGAGCAAAAGAAGGCTATCGTTGATCTCTTGTTCAAGACCAACAGA
AAGGTGACCGTGAAGCAGCTCAAAGAGGATTACTTCAAGAAAATCGAGTGCTTCGATTCAGTTGAGATTT
CTGGTGTTGAGGATAGGTTCAACGCATCTCTCGGAACCTACCACGATCTCCTCAAGATCATTAAGGATAA
GGATTTCTTGGATAACGAGGAAAACGAGGATATCTTGGAGGATATCGTTCTTACCCTCACCCTCTTTGAA
GATAGAGAGATGATTGAAGAAAGGCTCAAGACCTACGCTCATCTCTTCGATGATAAGGTGATGAAGCAGT
TGAAGAGAAGAAGATACACTGGTTGGGGAAGGCTCTCAAGAAAGCTCATTAACGGAATCAGGGATAAGCA
GTCTGGAAAGACAATCCTTGATTTCCTCAAGTCTGATGGATTCGCTAACAGAAACTTCATGCAGCTCATC
CACGATGATTCTCTCACCTTTAAAGAGGATATCCAGAAGGCTCAGGTTTCAGGACAGGGTGATAGTCTCC
ATGAGCATATCGCTAACCTCGCTGGATCTCCTGCAATCAAGAAGGGAATCCTCCAGACTGTGAAGGTTGT
GGATGAGTTGGTGAAGGTGATGGGAAGGCATAAGCCTGAGAACATCGTGATCGAAATGGCTAGAGAGAAC
CAGACCACTCAGAAGGGACAGAAGAACTCTAGGGAAAGGATGAAGAGGATCGAGGAAGGTATCAAAGAGC
TTGGATCTCAGATCCTCAAAGAGCACCCTGTTGAGAACACTCAGCTCCAGAATGAGAAGCTCTACCTCTA
CTACCTCCAGAACGGAAGGGATATGTATGTGGATCAAGAGTTGGATATCAACAGGCTCTCTGATTACGAT
GTTGATCATATCGTGCCACAGTCATTCTTGAAGGATGATTCTATCGATAACAAGGTGCTCACCAGGTCTG
ATAAGAACAGGGGTAAGAGTGATAACGTGCCAAGTGAAGAGGTTGTGAAGAAAATGAAGAACTATTGGAG
GCAGCTCCTCAACGCTAAGCTCATCACTCAGAGAAAGTTCGATAACTTGACTAAGGCTGAGAGGGGAGGA
CTCTCTGAATTGGATAAGGCAGGATTCATCAAGAGGCAGCTTGTGGAAACCAGGCAGATCACTAAGCACG
TTGCACAGATCCTCGATTCTAGGATGAACACCAAGTACGATGAGAACGATAAGTTGATCAGGGAAGTGAA
GGTTATCACCCTCAAGTCAAAGCTCGTGTCTGATTTCAGAAAGGATTTCCAATTCTACAAGGTGAGGGAA
ATCAACAACTACCACCACGCTCACGATGCTTACCTTAACGCTGTTGTTGGAACCGCTCTCATCAAGAAGT
ATCCTAAGCTCGAGTCAGAGTTCGTGTACGGTGATTACAAGGTGTACGATGTGAGGAAGATGATCGCTAA
GTCTGAGCAAGAGATCGGAAAGGCTACCGCTAAGTATTTCTTCTACTCTAACATCATGAATTTCTTCAAG
ACCGAGATTACCCTCGCTAACGGTGAGATCAGAAAGAGGCCACTCATCGAGACAAACGGTGAAACAGGTG
AGATCGTGTGGGATAAGGGAAGGGATTTCGCTACCGTTAGAAAGGTGCTCTCTATGCCACAGGTGAACAT
CGTTAAGAAAACCGAGGTGCAGACCGGTGGATTCTCTAAAGAGTCTATCCTCCCTAAGAGGAACTCTGAT
AAGCTCATTGCTAGGAAGAAGGATTGGGACCCTAAGAAATACGGTGGTTTCGATTCTCCTACCGTGGCTT
ACTCTGTTCTCGTTGTGGCTAAGGTTGAGAAGGGAAAGAGTAAGAAGCTCAAGTCTGTTAAGGAACTTCT
CGGAATCACTATCATGGAAAGGTCATCTTTCGAGAAGAACCCAATCGATTTCCTCGAGGCTAAGGGATAC
AAAGAGGTTAAGAAGGATCTCATCATCAAGCTCCCAAAGTACTCACTCTTCGAACTCGAGAACGGTAGAA
AGAGGATGCTCGCTTCTGCTGGTGAGCTTCAAAAGGGAAACGAGCTTGCTCTCCCATCTAAGTACGTTAA
CTTTCTTTACCTCGCTTCTCACTACGAGAAGTTGAAGGGATCTCCAGAAGATAACGAGCAGAAGCAACTT
TTCGTTGAGCAGCACAAGCACTACTTGGATGAGATCATCGAGCAGATCTCTGAGTTCTCTAAAAGGGTGA
TCCTCGCTGATGCAAACCTCGATAAGGTGTTGTCTGCTTACAACAAGCACAGAGATAAGCCTATCAGGGA
ACAGGCAGAGAACATCATCCATCTCTTCACCCTTACCAACCTCGGTGCTCCTGCTGCTTTCAAGTACTTC
GATACAACCATCGATAGGAAGAGATACACCTCTACCAAAGAAGTGCTCGATGCTACCCTCATCCATCAGT
CTATCACTGGACTCTACGAGACTAGGATCGATCTCTCACAGCTCGGTGGTGATTCAAGGGCTGATCCTAA
GAAGAAGAGGAAGGTTTGAGGCGCGCCGAGCTCCAGGCCTCCCAGCTTTCGTCCGTATCATCGGTTTCGA
CAACGTTCGTCAAGTTCAATGCATCAGTTTCATTGCCCACACACCAGAATCCTACTAAGTTTGAGTATTA
TGGCATTGGAAAAGCTGTTTTCTTCTATCATTTGTTCTGCTTGTAATTTACTGTGTTCTTTCAGTTTTTG
TTTTCGGACATCAAAATGCAAATGGATGGATAAGAGTTAATAAATGATATGGTCCTTTTGTTCATTCTCA
AATTATTATTATCTGTTGTTTTTACTTTAATGGGTTGAATTTAAGTAAGAAAGGAACTAACAGTGTGATA
TTAAGGTGCAATGTTAGACATATAAAACAGTCTTTCACCTCTCTTTGGTTATGTCTTGAATTGGTTTGTT
TCTTCACTTATCTGTGTAATCAAGTTTACTATGAGTCTATGATCAAGTAATTATGCAATCAAGTTAAGTA
CAGTATAGGCTTGAGCTCCCTAGGCCTGTTATCCCTAACAAGTTTGTACAAAAAAGCTGAACGAGAAACG
TAAAATGATATAAATATCAATATATTAAATTAGATTTTGCATAAAAAACAGACTACATAATACTGTAAAA
CACAACATATCCAGTCACTATGGCGGCCGCATTAGGCACCCCAGGCTTTACACTTTATGCTTCCGGCTCG
TATAATGTGTGGATTTTGAGTTAGGATCCGTCGAGATTTTCAGGAGCTAAGGAAGCTAAAATGGAGAAAA
AAATCACTGGATATACCACCGTTGATATATCCCAATGGCATCGTAAAGAACATTTTGAGGCATTTCAGTC
AGTTGCTCAATGTACCTATAACCAGACCGTTCAGCTGGATATTACGGCCTTTTTAAAGACCGTAAAGAAA
AATAAGCACAAGTTTTATCCGGCCTTTATTCACATTCTTGCCCGCCTGATGAATGCTCATCCGGAATTCC
GTATGGCAATGAAAGACGGTGAGCTGGTGATATGGGATAGTGTTCACCCTTGTTACACCGTTTTCCATGA
GCAAACTGAAACGTTTTCATCGCTCTGGAGTGAATACCACGACGATTTCCGGCAGTTTCTACACATATAT
TCGCAAGATGTGGCGTGTTACGGTGAAAACCTGGCCTATTTCCCTAAAGGGTTTATTGAGAATATGTTTT
TCGTCTCAGCCAATCCCTGGGTGAGTTTCACCAGTTTTGATTTAAACGTGGCCAATATGGACAACTTCTT
CGCCCCCGTTTTCACCATGGGCAAATATTATACGCAAGGCGACAAGGTGCTGATGCCGCTGGCGATTCAG
GTTCATCATGCCGTTTGTGATGGCTTCCATGTCGGCAGAATGCTTAATGAATTACAACAGTACTGCGATG
AGTGGCAGGCGGGGCGTAATCTAGAGGATCCGGCTTACTAAAAGCCAGATAACAGTATGCGTATTTGCGC
GCTGATTTTTGCGGTATAAGAATATATACTGATATGTATACCCGAAGTATGTCAAAAAGAGGTATGCTAT
GAAGCAGCGTATTACAGTGACAGTTGACAGCGACAGCTATCAGTTGCTCAAGGCATATATGATGTCAATA
TCTCCGGTCTGGTAAGCACAACCATGCAGAATGAAGCCCGTCGTCTGCGTGCCGAACGCTGGAAAGCGGA
AAATCAGGAAGGGATGGCTGAGGTCGCCCGGTTTATTGAAATGAACGGCTCTTTTGCTGACGAGAACAGG
GGCTGGTGAAATGCAGTTTAAGGTTTACACCTATAAAAGAGAGAGCCGTTATCGTCTGTTTGTGGATGTA
CAGAGTGATATTATTGACACGCCCGGGCGACGGATGGTGATCCCCCTGGCCAGTGCACGTCTGCTGTCAG
ATAAAGTCCCCCGTGAACTTTACCCGGTGGTGCATATCGGGGATGAAAGCTGGCGCATGATGACCACCGA
TATGGCCAGTGTGCCGGTCTCCGTTATCGGGGAAGAAGTGGCTGATCTCAGCCACCGCGAAAATGACATC
AAAAACGCCATTAACCTGATGTTCTGGGGAATATAAATGTCAGGCTCCCTTATACACAGCCAGTCTGCAG
GTCGACCATAGTGACTGGATATGTTGTGTTTTACAGTATTATGTAGTCTGTTTTTTATGCAAAATCTAAT
TTAATATATTGATATTTATATCATTTTACGTTTCTCGTTCAGCTTTCTTGTACAAAGTGGTTCGATAATT
CCGATCCAGCCTAGGCCCGGGCCTGAGGACGCGTCCATGGTTAATTAAGACGTCCGGACCGACTAGTGGA
TCCTCTAGAGTCGACCTGCAGGCATGCAAGCTTCTTCAAGTGTATGTAGGTATAGTAACATGAACAAGAA
CAGACTCAAGTACAAGATCGCATACGAAAATGGAAATGGCAATGTCACTTCCACATAATCAAACACGAAT
CCTCATATCAACAAGGCCTGAGATTCTAACTAGCTCATAACAACTTAGCCAATAGTTACTTGAGACTACC
AAATGTATGTAGAACTAAAGACTAAGGGACAGAGAGTTCGTCTAAACAGGTGAATCTAGTCGTTGTTATC
TAATAAACAATTCAGCCCCAAATGCAGAACACACATAGAGCTCTCTATTGATTCAAATTACGATCTGATA
CTGATAACGTCTAGATTTTTAGGGTTAAAGCAATCAATCACCTGACGATTCAAGGTGGTTGGATCATGAC
GATTCCAGAAAACATCAAGCAAGCTCTCAAAGCTACACTCTTTGGGATCATACTGAACTCTAACAACCTC
GTTATGTCCCGTAGTGCCAGTACAGACATCCTCGTAACTCGGATTGTGCACGATGCCATGGCTATACCCA
ACCTCGGTCTTGGTCACACCAGGAACTCTCTGGTAAGCTAGCTCCACTCCCCAGAAACAACCGGCGCCAA
ATTGCGCGAATTGCTGACCTGAAGACGGAACATCATCGTCGGGTCCTTGGGCGATTGCGGCGGAAGATGG
GTCAGCTTGGGCTTGAGGACGAGACCCGAATCCGAGTCTGTTGAAAAGGTTGTTCATTGGGGATTTGTAT
ACGGAGATTGGTCGTCGAGAGGTTTGAGGGAAAGGACAAATGGGTTTGGCTCTGGAGAAAGAGAGTGCGG
CTTTAGAGAGAGAATTGAGAGGTTTAGAGAGAGATGCGGCGGCGATGAGCGGAGGAGAGACGACGAGGAC
CTGCATTATCAAAGCAGTGACGTGGTGAAATTTGGAACTTTTAAGAGGCAGATAGATTTATTATTTGTAT
CCATTTTCTTCATTGTTCTAGAATGTCGCGGAACAAATTTTAAAACTAAATCCTAAATTTTTCTAATTTT
GTTGCCAATAGTGGATATGTGGGCCGTATAGAAGGAATCTATTGAAGGCCCAAACCCATACTGACGAGCC
CAAAGGTTCGTTTTGCGTTTTATGTTTCGGTTCGATGCCAACGCCACATTCTGAGCTAGGCAAAAAACAA
ACGTGTCTTTGAATAGACTCCTCTCGTTAACACATGCAGCGGCTGCATGGTGACGCCATTAACACGTGGC
CTACAATTGCATGATGTCTCCATTGACACGTGACTTCTCGTCTCCTTTCTTAATATATCTAACAAACACT
CCTACCTCTTCCAAAATATATACACATCTTTTTGATCAATCTCTCATTCAAAATCTCATTCTCTCTAGTA
AACAAGAACAAAAAAATGGCGGATACAGCTAGAGGAACCCATCACGATATCATCGGCAGAGACCAGTACC
CGATGATGGGCCGAGACCGAGACCAGTACCAGATGTCCGGACGAGGATCTGACTACTCCAAGTCTAGGCA
GATTGCTAAAGCTGCAACTGCTGTCACAGCTGGTGGTTCCCTCCTTGTTCTCTCCAGCCTTACCCTTGTT
GGAACTGTCATAGCTTTGACTGTTGCAACACCTCTGCTCGTTATCTTCAGCCCAATCCTTGTCCCGGCTC
TCATCACAGTTGCACTCCTCATCACCGGTTTTCTTTCCTCTGGAGGGTTTGGCATTGCCGCTATAACCGT
TTTCTCTTGGATTTACAAGTAAGCACACATTTATCATCTTACTTCATAATTTTGTGCAATATGTGCATGC
ATGTGTTGAGCCAGTAGCTTTGGATCAATTTTTTTGGTCGAATAACAAATGTAACAATAAGAAATTGCAA
ATTCTAGGGAACATTTGGTTAACTAAATACGAAATTTGACCTAGCTAGCTTGAATGTGTCTGTGTATATC
ATCTATATAGGTAAAATGCTTGGTATGATACCTATTGATTGTGAATAGGTACGCAACGGGAGAGCACCCA
CAGGGATCAGACAAGTTGGACAGTGCAAGGATGAAGTTGGGAAGCAAAGCTCAGGATCTGAAAGACAGAG
CTCAGTACTACGGACAGCAACATACTGGTGGGGAACATGACCGTGACCGTACTCGTGGTGGCCAGCACAC
TACTATGGTGAGCAAGGGCGAGGAGCTGTTCACCGGGGTGGTGCCCATCCTGGTCGAGCTGGACGGCGAC
GTAAACGGCCACAAGTTCAGCGTGTCCGGCGAGGGCGAGGGCGATGCCACCTACGGCAAGCTGACCCTGA
AGTTCATCTGCACCACCGGCAAGCTGCCCGTGCCCTGGCCCACCCTCGTGACCACCCTGACCTACGGCGT
GCAGTGCTTCAGCCGCTACCCCGACCACATGAAGCAGCACGACTTCTTCAAGTCCGCCATGCCCGAAGGC
TACGTCCAGGAGCGCACCATCTTCTTCAAGGACGACGGCAACTACAAGACCCGCGCCGAGGTGAAGTTCG
AGGGCGACACCCTGGTGAACCGCATCGAGCTGAAGGGCATCGACTTCAAGGAGGACGGCAACATCCTGGG
GCACAAGCTGGAGTACAACTACAACAGCCACAACGTCTATATCATGGCCGACAAGCAGAAGAACGGCATC
AAGGTGAACTTCAAGATCCGCCACAACATCGAGGACGGCAGCGTGCAGCTCGCCGACCACTACCAGCAGA
ACACCCCCATCGGCGACGGCCCCGTGCTGCTGCCCGACAACCACTACCTGAGCACCCAGTCCGCCCTGAG
CAAAGACCCCAACGAGAAGCGCGATCACATGGTCCTGCTGGAGTTCGTGACCGCCGCCGGGATCACTCTC
GGCATGGACGAGCTGTACAAGTGATCTAGTAACATAGATGAACCGCGCGCGATAATTTATCCTAGTTTGC
GCGCTATATTTTGTTTTCTATCGCGTATTAAATGTATAATTGCGGGACTCTAATCATAAAAACCCATCTC
ATAAATAACGTCATGCATTACATGTTAATTATTACATGCTTAACGTAATTCAACAGAAATTATATGATAA
TCATCGCAAGACCGGCAACAGGATTCAATCTTAAGAAACTTTATTGCCAAATGTTTGAACGATGAAGCTT
GGCACTGGCCGTCGTTTTACAACGTCGTGACTGGGAAAACCCTGGCGTTACCCAACTTAATCGCCTTGCA
GCACATCCCCCTTTCGCCAGCTGGCGTAATAGCGAAGAGGCCCGCACCGATCGCCCTTCCCAACAGTTGC
GCAGCCTGAATGGCGAATGAGCTTGAGCTTGGATCAGATTGTCGTTTCCCGCCTTCAGTTTAAACTATCA
GTGTTTGACAGGATATATTGGCGGGTAAACCTAAGAGAAAAGAGCGTTTATTAGAATAATCGGATATTTA
AAAGGGCGTGAAAAGGTTTATCCGTTCGTCCATTTGTATGTGCATGCCAACCACAGGGTTCCCCTCGGGA
TCAAAGTACTTTAAAGTACTTTAAAGTACTTTAA
Features (pLannotate 1.2.2; 31 found; start..end, strand, type, name):
    226..627     +  CDS            Y4CG_SINFN (fragment): Protein inferred from homology: Swiss-Prot protein existence level 3. From Sinorhizobium fredii (strain NBRC 101917 / NGR234).
   1187..1816    +  CDS            pVS1 StaA: stability protein from the Pseudomonas plasmid pVS1 (Heeb et al., 2000)
   2245..3318    +  CDS            pVS1 RepA: replication protein from the Pseudomonas plasmid pVS1 (Heeb et al., 2000)
   3384..3578    +  rep_origin     pVS1 oriV: origin of replication for the Pseudomonas plasmid pVS1 (Heeb et al., 2000)
   3781..3820    +  CDS            rop (fragment): Rop protein, which maintains plasmids at low copy number; rop
   3922..4062    +  misc_feature   bom: basis of mobility region from pBR322
   4248..4836    -  rep_origin     ori: high-copy-number ColE1/pMB1/pBR322/pUC origin of replication
   5082..5869    -  CDS            SmR (fragment): aminoglycoside adenylyltransferase (Murphy, 1985); aadA; confers resistance to spectinomycin and streptomycin
   5880..5936    -  CDS            GmR (fragment): gentamycin acetyltransferase; aacC1; confers resistance to gentamycin
   6112..6135    -  promoter       Pc promoter (fragment): intI1 (promoter lies within the coding sequence); class 1 integron promoter
   6394..6418    +  misc_feature   LB T-DNA repeat: left border repeat from nopaline C58 T-DNA
   6494..6582    +  CDS            lacI (fragment): lac repressor; lacI; The lac repressor binds to the lac operator to inhibit transcription in E. coli. This inhibition can be relieved by adding lactose or isopropyl-β-D-thiogalactopyranoside (IPTG).
   6595..6616    +  protein_bind   CAP binding site: CAP binding activates transcription in the presence of cAMP. E. coli catabolite activator protein
   6631..6661    +  promoter       lac promoter: promoter for the E. coli lac operon
   6665..6687    +  protein_bind   lac operator (fragment): The lac repressor binds to the lac operator to inhibit transcription in E. coli. This inhibition can be relieved by adding lactose or isopropyl-β-D-thiogalactopyranoside (IPTG). lac repressor encoded by lacI
   7710..11813   +  CDS            cas9: CAS9_STRP1 - Also known as csn1 From Streptococcus pyogenes serotype M1.
  11848..11955   +  CDS            RBCS1 (fragment): RBS1_SPIOL - Also known as RBCS. Experimental evidence at protein level: Swiss-Prot protein existence level 1. RuBisCO catalyzes two reactions: the carboxylation of D- ribulose 1,5-bisphosphate, the primary event in carbon dioxide fixation, as well as the oxidative fragmentation of the pentose substrate. Both reactions occur simultaneously and in competition at the same active site. Although the small subunit is not catalytic it is essential for maximal activity. From Spinacia oleracea (Spinach).
  12358..12482   +  protein_bind   attR1: mutant version of attR; recombination site for the Gateway® LR reaction LR Clonase™
  12507..12537   +  promoter       lac UV5 promoter: E. coli lac promoter with an "up" mutation
  12561..12590   +  promoter       cat promoter (fragment): promoter of the E. coli cat gene encoding chloramphenicol acetyltransferase
  12591..13271   +  CDS            CmR: chloramphenicol acetyltransferase confers resistance to chloramphenicol
  13428..13586   +  CDS            ccdA (fragment): CCDA_ECO57 - Also known as H, letA. Experimental evidence at protein level: Swiss-Prot protein existence level 1. Antitoxin component of a type II toxin-antitoxin (TA) system which inhibits the post-segregational killing (PSK) of plasmid-free cells, also referred to as a plasmid addiction system. Binds to and blocks the activity of CcdB; will also remove bound CcdB protein from the CcdB-GyrA complex by forming a CcdA-CcdB complex, a process termed rejuvenation. Functions as a transcriptional corepressor for the ccdAB operon, repression also requires CcdB (By similarity). From Escherichia coli
  13591..13896   +  CDS            ccdB: CcdB, a bacterial toxin that poisons DNA gyrase; ccdB; Plasmids containing the ccdB gene cannot be propagated in standard E. coli strains.
  13937..14061   -  protein_bind   attR2: mutant version of attR; recombination site for the Gateway® LR reaction LR Clonase™
  14138..14173   +  misc_feature   MCS (fragment): pUC18/19 multiple cloning site
  14532..15056   -  CDS            MSR4 (fragment): MSRA4_ARATH - Also known as PMSR, PMSR4. Experimental evidence at protein level: Swiss-Prot protein existence level 1. Catalyzes the reduction of methionine sulfoxide (MetSO) to methionine in proteins. Plays a protective role against oxidative stress by restoring activity to proteins that have been inactivated by methionine oxidation. Prevents the methionine sulfoxidation of the heat shock protein HSP21 and its subsequent inactivation. MSRA family specifically reduces the MetSO S-enantiomer. From Arabidopsis thaliana (Mouse-ear cress).
  15598..16314   +  CDS            OLEO2_BRANA: Experimental evidence at protein level: Swiss-Prot protein existence level 1. May have a structural role to stabilize the lipid body during desiccation of the seed by preventing coalescence of the oil. Probably interacts with both lipid and phospholipid moieties of lipid bodies. May also provide recognition signals for specific lipase anchorage in lipolysis during seedling growth. From Brassica napus (Rape).
  16315..17031   +  CDS            EGFP: EGFP is a basic (constitutively fluorescent) green fluorescent protein published in 1996, derived from Aequorea victoria. It is reported to be a rapidly-maturing weak dimer with moderate acid sensitivity.
  17033..17283   -  terminator     NOS terminator: nopaline synthase terminator and poly(A) signal
  17293..17447   +  CDS            lacZα (fragment): LacZα fragment of β-galactosidase; lacZ fragment
  17506..17530   +  misc_feature   RB T-DNA repeat: right border repeat from nopaline C58 T-DNA
