[The description below was written by a language model from this plasmid's Addgene catalogue record and pLannotate feature annotations shown in this document.]
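Description:
pRU52 is a 17.7 kb plant binary CRISPR/Cas9 vector built on the pDe-CAS9 backbone. It serves as the final Gateway destination vector in a system for generating Arabidopsis mutants by multiplex genome editing. Outside the T-DNA it carries a ColE1/pMB1-type origin with a bom site for high-copy propagation in E. coli, plus the pVS1 oriV, RepA and StaA functions that allow stable replication in Agrobacterium. An aadA gene provides spectinomycin/streptomycin resistance. Because the Gateway cassette still contains ccdB and a chloramphenicol resistance gene, the empty vector is maintained under chloramphenicol plus spectinomycin in a ccdB-tolerant strain.

Three functional units lie between the nopaline-type left and right T-DNA borders. The first is a Streptococcus pyogenes Cas9 coding sequence, which the record describes as driven by the PcUB4-2 promoter. That promoter is not annotated in the feature table. A short region downstream of Cas9 matches an RbcS gene and may be a terminator, though the record does not say so. The second unit is an attR1–CmR–ccdB–attR2 cassette. A single LR reaction replaces it with the contents of an entry clone, presumably the assembled guide RNA expression units, and loss of ccdB counter-selects against unrecombined vector. The third is the FastGreen seed marker, an oleosin–EGFP fusion followed by a NOS terminator. The upstream Arabidopsis genomic sequence, annotated as an MSR4 fragment, probably contains the oleosin promoter. Green seed fluorescence allows transformed seeds to be picked visually, and non-fluorescent, transgene-free seeds to be identified in later generations.
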