Addgene plasmid #167678: pRU52
Purpose: Final destination vector for single Gateway LR reaction
Depositing lab: Niko Geldner. Depositing organization: Universite de Lausanne (UNIL). Publication: Combined fluorescent seed selection and multiplex CRISPR/Cas9 assembly for fast generation of multiple Arabidopsis mutants. Ursache R, Fujita S, Denervaud Tendon V, Geldner N. Plant Methods. 2021 Oct 30;17(1):111. doi: 10.1186/s13007-021-00811-9. PubMed 34717688.
Backbone
  Vector backbone: pDe-CAS9
  Vector type: CRISPR
  Selectable markers: FastGreen seed selection
Growth in bacteria
  Bacterial resistance: Chloramphenicol and Spectinomycin, 25 & 50 μg/mL
  Growth temperature: 37°C
  Growth strain: ccdB Survival
  Copy number: High Copy
Gene/Insert
  Gene/Insert name: PcUB4-2::spCas9
  Species: Streptococcus pyogenes
  Cloning method: Gateway Cloning
  Sequencing primers: 5′ gcggataacaatttcacacaggaaacag; 3′ gcttgcatgcctgcaggtcgactct
Terms and licenses: Academic/Nonprofit Terms; Industry Terms: Not Available to Industry
Depositor comments: in addition to Cas9 cassette, attR1-attR2 Gateway recombination sites together with ccdB cassette are present. Please visit https://www.biorxiv.org/content/10.1101/2021.05.20.444986v1 for bioRxiv preprint.
How to cite: pRU52 was a gift from Niko Geldner (Addgene plasmid # 167678 ; http://n2t.net/addgene:167678 ; RRID:Addgene_167678)
